Addgene plasmid #188777: pHR-UCOE-EF1a-Zim3-dCas9-P2A-BFP
Purpose: dCas9 with an N-term Zim3 KRAB-NLS fusion, a C-term HA-2xNLS
Depositing lab: Marco Jost & Jonathan Weissman. Depositing organization: Harvard Medical School. Publication: Maximizing CRISPRi efficacy and accessibility with dual-sgRNA libraries and optimal effectors. Replogle JM, Bonnar JL, Pogson AN, Liem CR, Maier NK, Ding Y, Russell BJ, Wang X, Leng K, Guna A, Norman TM, Pak RA, Ramos DM, Ward ME, Gilbert LA, Kampmann M, Weissman JS, Jost M. eLife. 2022 Dec 28;11:e81856. doi: 10.7554/eLife.81856. PubMed 36576240.
Backbone
  Vector backbone: pMH0006, Addgene # 135448
  Vector type: Lentiviral
  Selectable markers: mTagBFP2
Growth in bacteria
  Bacterial resistance: Ampicillin, 100 μg/mL
  Growth temperature: 37°C
  Growth strain: NEB Stable
  Copy number: High Copy
Gene/Insert
  Gene/Insert name: Zim3-dCas9
  Species: Multiple
  Promoter: EF1a
  Tag / fusion protein: Zim3 KRAB-NLS fusion (N terminal on insert); HA-2xNLS (C terminal on insert)
  Cloning method: Gibson Cloning
Terms and licenses: Academic/Nonprofit Terms; Industry Terms: Not Available to Industry
Depositor comments: Human lentiviral vector for expression of dCas9 with an N-terminal Zim3 KRAB-NLS fusion, a C-terminal HA-2xNLS, and mTagBFP2 linked by a P2A site from a SFFV promoter with an upstream ubiquitous chromatin opening element, pNM1125. Please note that the Addgene NGS result differs from the depositor reference sequence under the Supplemental Documents section. These differences are minor and do not affect the plasmid's function. Please refer to the Addgene NGS result for the most accurate sequence information. Please visit https://doi.org/10.1101/2022.07.13.499814 for bioRxiv preprint.
How to cite: pHR-UCOE-EF1a-Zim3-dCas9-P2A-BFP was a gift from Marco Jost & Jonathan Weissman (Addgene plasmid # 188777 ; http://n2t.net/addgene:188777 ; RRID:Addgene_188777)
