[The description below was written by a language model from this plasmid's Addgene catalogue record and pLannotate feature annotations shown in this document.]
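Description:
pHR-UCOE-EF1a-Zim3-dCas9-P2A-BFP is a lentiviral transfer plasmid of about 15.7 kb, built on the pMH0006 (pHR-type) backbone, for stable expression of a CRISPR interference effector in human cells. It is propagated in E. coli as a high-copy plasmid through a ColE1/pUC-type origin with ampicillin resistance. The backbone also retains non-functional remnants (lacI, TcR, rop and bom fragments) and an SV40 promoter–gpt–SV40 poly(A) region lying outside the viral genome. The packaged portion is bounded by a truncated HIV-1 5' LTR and a self-inactivating ΔU3 3' LTR. It contains the Ψ packaging signal, a partial gag sequence, the RRE for Rev-dependent nuclear export, the cPPT/CTS, and a WPRE downstream of the payload to boost transcript expression.

The payload is a single open reading frame driven by the EF-1α core promoter with its intron A. A ubiquitous chromatin opening element, intended to counteract transgene silencing, is indicated by the name and depositor comments; it is not annotated in the feature table but presumably occupies the unannotated stretch upstream of the promoter. The frame encodes the KRAB repressor domain of human ZIM3 plus an NLS fused to the N-terminus of catalytically dead S. pyogenes Cas9, followed by a C-terminal HA tag and two NLSs. A P2A peptide then releases mTagBFP2 as a separate protein. Blue fluorescence is the only mammalian marker, so transduced cells are identified or sorted by BFP. The depositor comment mentions an SFFV promoter, but the plasmid name, the promoter field and the annotated sequence all indicate EF1a. When paired with sgRNAs, the Zim3-dCas9 fusion represses targeted promoters, and the construct is used to generate CRISPRi cell lines for knockdown experiments and genetic screens.
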