Features (pLannotate 1.2.2; 38 found; start..end, strand, type, name):
      4..60      +  CDS            lacI (fragment): lac repressor; lacI; The lac repressor binds to the lac operator to inhibit transcription in E. coli. This inhibition can be relieved by adding lactose or isopropyl-β-D-thiogalactopyranoside (IPTG).
     67..396     +  promoter       SV40 promoter: SV40 enhancer and early promoter
    596..715     +  CDS            gpt (fragment): XGPT_ECOLI - Also known as gpp, gxu. Experimental evidence at protein level: Swiss-Prot protein existence level 1. Purine salvage pathway enzyme that catalyzes the transfer of the ribosyl-5-phosphate group from 5-phospho-alpha-D-ribose 1- diphosphate (PRPP) to the N9 position of the 6-oxopurines guanine and xanthine to form the corresponding ribonucleotides GMP (guanosine 5'- monophosphate) and XMP (xanthosine 5'-monophosphate), with the release of PPi. To a lesser extent, also acts on hypoxanthine (PubMed:9100006, PubMed:3886014). Does not ribophosphorylate adenine (PubMed:3886014). From Esch
    715..1050    +  CDS            gpt (fragment): XGPT_ECOLI - Also known as gpp, gxu. Experimental evidence at protein level: Swiss-Prot protein existence level 1. Purine salvage pathway enzyme that catalyzes the transfer of the ribosyl-5-phosphate group from 5-phospho-alpha-D-ribose 1- diphosphate (PRPP) to the N9 position of the 6-oxopurines guanine and xanthine to form the corresponding ribonucleotides GMP (guanosine 5'- monophosphate) and XMP (xanthosine 5'-monophosphate), with the release of PPi. To a lesser extent, also acts on hypoxanthine (PubMed:9100006, PubMed:3886014). Does not ribophosphorylate adenine (PubMed:3886014). From Esch
   1145..1450    +  CDS            frsA (fragment): FRSA_ECOLI - Also known as yafA. Experimental evidence at protein level: Swiss-Prot protein existence level 1. Catalyzes the hydrolysis of esters (PubMed:15808744). Displays esterase activity toward pNP-butyrate (PubMed:15808744). May stimulate mixed-acid fermentation by acting as a fermentation/respiration switch that down-regulates respiration and up- regulates fermentation rates (PubMed:15169777). From Escherichia coli (strain K12).
   1454..1528    +  CDS            small t antigen (fragment): SV40 (simian virus 40) small t antigen
   1530..1595    +  intron         small t intron: SV40 (simian virus 40) small t antigen intron
   1725..1745    +  CDS            SV40 NLS: nuclear localization signal of SV40 (simian virus 40) large T antigen
   2064..2147    +  CDS            large T antigen (fragment): large T antigen from SV40 (simian virus 40)
   2170..2304    +  polyA_signal   SV40 poly(A) signal: SV40 polyadenylation signal
   2471..2800    +  CDS            nef (fragment): NEF_HV1BR - Experimental evidence at protein level: Swiss-Prot protein existence level 1. Extracellular Nef protein targets CD4(+) T-lymphocytes for apoptosis by interacting with CXCR4 surface receptors (PubMed:14990729). From Human immunodeficiency virus type 1 group M subtype B (isolate BRU/LAI) (HIV-1).
   2848..3105    +  LTR            5' LTR (truncated): truncated 5' long terminal repeat (LTR) from HIV-1
   3152..3277    +  misc_feature   HIV-1 Ψ: packaging signal of human immunodeficiency virus type 1
   3261..3599    +  CDS            HIV-1 gag (fragment): gag protein from human immunodeficiency virus 1; gag
   3774..4007    +  misc_feature   RRE: The Rev response element (RRE) of HIV-1 allows for Rev-dependent mRNA export from the nucleus to the cytoplasm.
   4384..4484    +  CDS            Rev (fragment): human immunodeficiency virus 1 (HIV-1) Rev protein; rev; enhances nuclear export of unspliced and incompletely spliced viral mRNAs
   4521..4638    +  misc_feature   cPPT/CTS: central polypurine tract and central termination sequence of HIV-1
   4675..4698    -  misc_feature   MCS (fragment): pBluescript multiple cloning site
   5389..5600    +  promoter       EF-1α core promoter: core promoter for human elongation factor EF-1α
   5601..6539    +  intron         EF-1α intron A: intron upstream of the start codon of human EF-1α
   6603..6902    +  CDS            ZIM3 (fragment): ZIM3_HUMAN - Also known as ZNF657. Experimental evidence at protein level: Swiss-Prot protein existence level 1. May be involved in transcriptional regulation. From Homo sapiens (Human).
   6904..6928    -  protein_bind   attB2: mutant version of attB; recombination site for the Gateway® BP reaction BP Clonase™
   6996..7016    +  misc_feature   MCS (fragment): multiple cloning site
   7023..11126   +  CDS            Cas9: Cas9 (Csn1) endonuclease from the Streptococcus pyogenes Type II CRISPR/Cas system generates RNA-guided double strand breaks in DNA
  11289..11996   +  CDS            mTagBFP2: mTagBFP2 is a basic (constitutively fluorescent) blue fluorescent protein published in 2011, derived from Entacmaea quadricolor. It is reported to be a very rapidly-maturing monomer with very low acid sensitivity.
  12011..12029   +  misc_feature   MCS (fragment): pUC18/19 multiple cloning site
  12030..12048   +  misc_feature   MCS (fragment): pBluescript multiple cloning site
  12048..12636   +  misc_feature   WPRE: woodchuck hepatitis virus posttranscriptional regulatory element
  12637..12659   +  misc_feature   MCS (fragment): pBluescript multiple cloning site
  12676..12744   +  CDS            nef (fragment): NEF_HV1Z2 - Experimental evidence at protein level: Swiss-Prot protein existence level 1. Extracellular Nef protein targets CD4(+) T-lymphocytes for apoptosis by interacting with CXCR4 surface receptors. From Human immunodeficiency virus type 1 group M subtype D (isolate Z2/CDC-Z34) (HIV-1).
  12746..12979   +  LTR            3' LTR (ΔU3): self-inactivating 3' long terminal repeat (LTR) from HIV-1
  13004..13022   -  promoter       SP6 promoter: promoter for bacteriophage SP6 RNA polymerase
  13250..13529   +  CDS            TcR (fragment): tetracycline efflux protein; tet; confers resistance to tetracycline
  13530..13578   -  misc_feature   bom (fragment): basis of mobility region from pBR322
  13680..13715   -  CDS            rop (fragment): Rop protein, which maintains plasmids at low copy number; rop
  13810..13914   +  promoter       AmpR promoter: bla
  13915..14775   +  CDS            AmpR: β-lactamase; bla; confers resistance to ampicillin, carbenicillin, and related antibiotics
  14946..15534   +  rep_origin     ori: high-copy-number ColE1/pMB1/pBR322/pUC origin of replication
>Addgene plasmid #188777 | pHR-UCOE-EF1a-Zim3-dCas9-P2A-BFP | addgene full sequence | sequence record 374755 | Addgene NGS Result
AGAGCGCCCAATACGCAAACCGCCTCTCCCCGCGCGTTGGCCGATTCATTAATGCAGCTGTGGAATGTGT
GTCAGTTAGGGTGTGGAAAGTCCCCAGGCTCCCCAGCAGGCAGAAGTATGCAAAGCATGCATCTCAATTA
GTCAGCAACCAGGTGTGGAAAGTCCCCAGGCTCCCCAGCAGGCAGAAGTATGCAAAGCATGCATCTCAAT
TAGTCAGCAACCATAGTCCCGCCCCTAACTCCGCCCATCCCGCCCCTAACTCCGCCCAGTTCCGCCCATT
CTCCGCCCCATGGCTGACTAATTTTTTTTATTTATGCAGAGGCCGAGGCCGCCTCGGCCTCTGAGCTATT
CCAGAAGTAGTGAGGAGGCTTTTTTGGAGGCCTAGGCTTTTGCAAAAAGCTTGGACACAAGACAGGCTTG
CGAGATATGTTTGAGAATACCACTTTATCCCGCGTCAGGGAGAGGCAGTGCGTAAAAAGACGCGGACTCA
TGTGAAATACTGGTTTTTAGTGCGCCAGATCTCTATAATCTCGCGCAACCTATTTTCCCCTCGAACACTT
TTTAAGCCGTAGATAAACAGGCTGGGACACTTCACATGAGCGAAAAATACATCGTCACCTGGGACATGTT
GCAGATCCATGCACGTAAACTCGCAAGCCGACTGATGCCTTCTGAACAATGGAAAGGCATTATTGCCGTA
AGCCGTGGCGGTCTGTACCGGGTGCGTTACTGGCGCGTGAACTGGGTATTCGTCATGTCGATACCGTTTG
TATTTCCAGCTACGATCACGACAACCAGCGCGAGCTTAAAGTGCTGAAACGCGCAGAAGGCGATGGCGAA
GGCTTCATCGTTATTGATGACCTGGTGGATACCGGTGGTACTGCGGTTGCGATTCGTGAAATGTATCCAA
AAGCGCACTTTGTCACCATCTTCGCAAAACCGGCTGGTCGTCCGCTGGTTGATGACTATGTTGTTGATAT
CCCGCAAGATACCTGGATTGAACAGCCGTGGGATATGGGCGTCGTATTCGTCCCGCCAATCTCCGGTCGC
TAATCTTTTCAACGCCTGGCACTGCCGGGCGTTGTTCTTTTTAACTTCAGGCGGGTTACAATAGTTTCCA
GTAAGTATTCTGGAGGCTGCATCCATGACACAGGCAAACCTGAGCGAAACCCTGTTCAAACCCCGCTTTA
AACATCCTGAAACCTCGACGCTAGTCCGCCGCTTTAATCACGGCGCACAACCGCCTGTGCAGTCGGCCCT
TGATGGTAAAACCATCCCTCACTGGTATCGCATGATTAACCGTCTGATGTGGATCTGGCGCGGCATTGAC
CCACGCGAAATCCTCGACGTCCAGGCACGTATTGTGATGAGCGATGCCGAACGTACCGACGATGATTTAT
ACGATACGGTGATTGGCTACCGTGGCGGCAACTGGATTTATGAGTGGGCCCCGGATCTTTGTGAAGGAAC
CTTACTTCTGTGGTGTGACATAATTGGACAAACTACCTACAGAGATTTAAAGCTCTAAGGTAAATATAAA
ATTTTTAAGTGTATAATGTGTTAAACTACTGATTCTAATTGTTTGTGTATTTTAGATTCCAACCTATGGA
ACTGATGAATGGGAGCAGTGGTGGAATGCCTTTAATGAGGAAAACCTGTTTTGCTCAGAAGAAATGCCAT
CTAGTGATGATGAGGCTACTGCTGACTCTCAACATTCTACTCCTCCAAAAAAGAAGAGAAAGGTAGAAGA
CCCCAAGGACTTTCCTTCAGAATTGCTAAGTTTTTTGAGTCATGCTGTGTTTAGTAATAGAACTCTTGCT
TGCTTTGCTATTTACACCACAAAGGAAAAAGCTGCACTGCTATACAAGAAAATTATGGAAAAATATTCTG
TAACCTTTATAAGTAGGCATAACAGTTATAATCATAACATACTGTTTTTTCTTACTCCACACAGGCATAG
AGTGTCTGCTATTAATAACTATGCTCAAAAATTGTGTACCTTTAGCTTTTTAATTTGTAAAGGGGTTAAT
AAGGAATATTTGATGTATAGTGCCTTGACTAGAGATCATAATCAGCCATACCACATTTGTAGAGGTTTTA
CTTGCTTTAAAAAACCTCCCACACCTCCCCCTGAACCTGAAACATAAAATGAATGCAATTGTTGTTGTTA
ACTTGTTTATTGCAGCTTATAATGGTTACAAATAAAGCAATAGCATCACAAATTTCACAAATAAAGCATT
TTTTTCACTGCATTCTAGTTGTGGTTTGTCCAAACTCATCAATGTATCTTATCATGTCTGGATCAACTGG
ATAACTCAAGCTAACCAAAATCATCCCAAACTTCCCACCCCATACCCTATTACCACTGCCAATTACCTGT
GGTTTCATTTACTCTAAACCTGTGATTCCTCTGAATTATTTTCATTTTAAAGAAATTGTATTTGTTAAAT
ATGTACTACAAACTTAGTAGTTGGAAGGGCTAATTCACTCCCAAAGAAGACAAGATATCCTTGATCTGTG
GATCTACCACACACAAGGCTACTTCCCTGATTAGCAGAACTACACACCAGGGCCAGGGGTCAGATATCCA
CTGACCTTTGGATGGTGCTACAAGCTAGTACCAGTTGAGCCAGATAAGGTAGAAGAGGCCAATAAAGGAG
AGAACACCAGCTTGTTACACCCTGTGAGCCTGCATGGGATGGATGACCCGGAGAGAGAAGTGTTAGAGTG
GAGGTTTGACAGCCGCCTAGCATTTCATCACGTGGCCCGAGAGCTGCATCCGGAGTACTTCAAGAACTGC
TGATATCGAGCTTGCTACAAGGGACTTTCCGCTGGGGACTTTCCAGGGAGGCGTGGCCTGGGCGGGACTG
GGGAGTGGCGAGCCCTCAGATCCTGCATATAAGCAGCTGCTTTTTGCCTGTACTGGGTCTCTCTGGTTAG
ACCAGATCTGAGCCTGGGAGCTCTCTGGCTAACTAGGGAACCCACTGCTTAAGCCTCAATAAAGCTTGCC
TTGAGTGCTTCAAGTAGTGTGTGCCCGTCTGTTGTGTGACTCTGGTAACTAGAGATCCCTCAGACCCTTT
TAGTCAGTGTGGAAAATCTCTAGCAGTGGCGCCCGAACAGGGACTTGAAAGCGAAAGGGAAACCAGAGGA
GCTCTCTCGACGCAGGACTCGGCTTGCTGAAGCGCGCACGGCAAGAGGCGAGGGGCGGCGACTGGTGAGT
ACGCCAAAAATTTTGACTAGCGGAGGCTAGAAGGAGAGAGATGGGTGCGAGAGCGTCAGTATTAAGCGGG
GGAGAATTAGATCGCGATGGGAAAAAATTCGGTTAAGGCCAGGGGGAAAGAAAAAATATAAATTAAAACA
TATAGTATGGGCAAGCAGGGAGCTAGAACGATTCGCAGTTAATCCTGGCCTGTTAGAAACATCAGAAGGC
TGTAGACAAATACTGGGACAGCTACAACCATCCCTTCAGACAGGATCAGAAGAACTTAGATCATTATATA
ATACAGTAGCAACCCTCTATTGTGTGCATCAAAGGATAGAGATAAAAGACACCAAGGAAGCTTTAGACAA
GATAGAGGAAGAGCAAAACAAAAGTAAGACCACCGCACAGCAAGCGGCCGGCCGCTGATCTTCAGACCTG
GAGGAGGAGATATGAGGGACAATTGGAGAAGTGAATTATATAAATATAAAGTAGTAAAAATTGAACCATT
AGGAGTAGCACCCACCAAGGCAAAGAGAAGAGTGGTGCAGAGAGAAAAAAGAGCAGTGGGAATAGGAGCT
TTGTTCCTTGGGTTCTTGGGAGCAGCAGGAAGCACTATGGGCGCAGCGTCAATGACGCTGACGGTACAGG
CCAGACAATTATTGTCTGGTATAGTGCAGCAGCAGAACAATTTGCTGAGGGCTATTGAGGCGCAACAGCA
TCTGTTGCAACTCACAGTCTGGGGCATCAAGCAGCTCCAGGCAAGAATCCTGGCTGTGGAAAGATACCTA
AAGGATCAACAGCTCCTGGGGATTTGGGGTTGCTCTGGAAAACTCATTTGCACCACTGCTGTGCCTTGGA
ATGCTAGTTGGAGTAATAAATCTCTGGAACAGATTTGGAATCACACGACCTGGATGGAGTGGGACAGAGA
AATTAACAATTACACAAGCTTAATACACTCCTTAATTGAAGAATCGCAAAACCAGCAAGAAAAGAATGAA
CAAGAATTATTGGAATTAGATAAATGGGCAAGTTTGTGGAATTGGTTTAACATAACAAATTGGCTGTGGT
ATATAAAATTATTCATAATGATAGTAGGAGGCTTGGTAGGTTTAAGAATAGTTTTTGCTGTACTTTCTAT
AGTGAATAGAGTTAGGCAGGGATATTCACCATTATCGTTTCAGACCCACCTCCCAACCCCGAGGGGACCC
GACAGGCCCGAAGGAATAGAAGAAGAAGGTGGAGAGAGAGACAGAGACAGATCCATTCGATTAGTGAACG
GATCTCGACGGTATCGCCAAATGGCAGTATTCATCCACAATTTTAAAAGAAAAGGGGGGATTGGGGGGTA
CAGTGCAGGGGAAAGAATAGTAGACATAATAGCAACAGACATACAAACTAAAGAATTACAAAAACAAATT
ACAAAAATTCAAAATTTTCGGGTTTATTACAGGGACAGCAGAGATCCAGTTTGGATCGATAAGCTTGATA
TCGAATTCGGGAGGTGGTCCCTGCAGTTACGCCAATGATAACCCCCGCCAGAAAAATCTTAGTAGCCTTC
CCTTTTTGTTTTCCGTGCCCCAACTCGGCGGATTGACTCGGCCCCTTCCGGAAACACCCGAATCAACTTC
TAGTCAAATTATTGTTCACGCCGCAATGACCCACCCCTGGCCCGCGTCTGTGGAACTGACCCCTGGTGTA
CAGGAGAGTTCGCTGCTGAAAGTGGTCCCAAAGGGGTACTAGTTTTTAAGCTCCCAACTCCCCCTCCCCC
AGCGTCTGGAGGATTCCACACCCTCGCACCGCAGGGGCGAGGAAGTGGGCGGAGTCCGGTTTTGGCGCCA
GCCGCTGAGGCTGCCAAGCAGAAAAGCCACCGCTGAGGAGACTCCGGTCACTGTCCTCGCCCCGCCTCCC
CCTTCCCTCCCCTTGGGGACCACCGGGCGCCACGCCGCGAACGGTAAGTGCCGCGGTCGTCGGCGCCTCC
GCCCTCCCCCTAGGGCCCCAATTCCCAGCGGGCGCGGCGCGCGGCCCCTCCCCCCGCCGGGCGCGCGCCC
GCTGCCCCGCCCTTCGTGGCCGCCCGGCGTGGGCGGTGCCACCCCTCCCCCCGGCGGCCCCGCGCGCAGC
TCCCGGCTCCCTCCCCCTTCGGATGTGGCTTGAGCTGTAGGCGCGGAGGGGCTCCGGTGCCCGTCAGTGG
GCAGAGCGCACATCGCCCACAGTCCCCGAGAAGTTGGGGGGAGGGGTCGGCAATTGAACCGGTGCCTAGA
GAAGGTGGCGCGGGGTAAACTGGGAAAGTGATGTCGTGTACTGGCTCCGCCTTTTTCCCGAGGGTGGGGG
AGAACCGTATATAAGTGCAGTAGTCGCCGTGAACGTTCTTTTTCGCAACGGGTTTGCCGCCAGAACACAG
GTAAGTGCCGTGTGTGGTTCCCGCGGGCCTGGCCTCTTTACGGGTTATGGCCCTTGCGTGCCTTGAATTA
CTTCCACCTGGCTGCAGTACGTGATTCTTGATCCCGAGCTTCGGGTTGGAAGTGGGTGGGAGAGTTCGAG
GCCTTGCGCTTAAGGAGCCCCTTCGCCTCGTGCTTGAGTTGAGGCCTGGCCTGGGCGCTGGGGCCGCCGC
GTGCGAATCTGGTGGCACCTTCGCGCCTGTCTCGCTGCTTTCGATAAGTCTCTAGCCATTTAAAATTTTT
GATGACCTGCTGCGACGCTTTTTTTCTGGCAAGATAGTCTTGTAAATGCGGGCCAAGATCTGCACACTGG
TATTTCGGTTTTTGGGGCCGCGGGCGGCGACGGGGCCCGTGCGTCCCAGCGCACATGTTCGGCGAGGCGG
GGCCTGCGAGCGCGGCCACCGAGAATCGGACGGGGGTAGTCTCAAGCTGGCCGGCCTGCTCTGGTGCCTG
GCCTCGCGCCGCCGTGTATCGCCCCGCCCTGGGCGGCAAGGCTGGCCCGGTCGGCACCAGTTGCGTGAGC
GGAAAGATGGCCGCTTCCCGGCCCTGCTGCAGGGAGCTCAAAATGGAGGACGCGGCGCTCGGGAGAGCGG
GCGGGTGAGTCACCCACACAAAGGAAAAGGGCCTTTCCGTCCTCAGCCGTCGCTTCATGTGACTCCACGG
AGTACCGGGCGCCGTCCAGGCACCTCGATTAGTTCTCGAGCTTTTGGAGTACGTCGTCTTTAGGTTGGGG
GGAGGGGTTTTATGCGATGGAGTTTCCCCACACTGAGTGGGTGGAGACTGAAGTTAGGCCAGCTTGGCAC
TTGATGTAATTCTCCTTGGAATTTGCCCTTTTTGAGTTTGGATCTTGGTTCATTCTCAAGCCTCAGACAG
TGGTTCAAAGTTTTTTTCTTCCATTTCAGGTGTCGTGGAATTCTCACGCGTCTGCAGGATATCAAGCTTG
CGGTACCGCGGGCCCGGCCACCATGAACAATTCCCAGGGAAGAGTGACCTTCGAGGATGTCACTGTGAAC
TTCACCCAGGGGGAGTGGCAGCGGCTGAATCCCGAACAGAGAAACTTGTACAGGGATGTGATGCTGGAGA
ATTACAGCAACCTTGTCTCTGTGGGACAAGGGGAAACCACCAAACCCGATGTGATCTTGAGGTTGGAACA
AGGAAAGGAGCCATGGTTGGAGGAAGAGGAAGTGCTGGGAAGTGGCCGTGCAGAAAAAAATGGGGACATT
GGAGGGCAGATTTGGAAGCCAAAGGATGTGAAAGAGAGTCTCTACCCAACTTTCTTGTACAAAGTGGTTG
GTGGATCTGGAGGTTCTCCCAAGAAGAAGCGCAAGGTGGGACGCGTCTGCAGGATATCAAGCTTGCGGTA
CCGCGGGCCCGGGATCGCCACCATGGACAAGAAGTACAGCATCGGCCTGGCCATCGGCACCAACTCTGTG
GGCTGGGCCGTGATCACCGACGAGTACAAGGTGCCCAGCAAGAAATTCAAGGTGCTGGGCAACACCGACC
GGCACAGCATCAAGAAGAACCTGATCGGCGCCCTGCTGTTCGACAGCGGAGAAACAGCCGAGGCCACCCG
GCTGAAGAGAACCGCCAGAAGAAGATACACCAGACGGAAGAACCGGATCTGCTATCTGCAAGAGATCTTC
AGCAACGAGATGGCCAAGGTGGACGACAGCTTCTTCCACAGACTGGAAGAGTCCTTCCTGGTGGAAGAGG
ATAAGAAGCACGAGCGGCACCCCATCTTCGGCAACATCGTGGACGAGGTGGCCTACCACGAGAAGTACCC
CACCATCTACCACCTGAGAAAGAAACTGGTGGACAGCACCGACAAGGCCGACCTGCGGCTGATCTATCTG
GCCCTGGCCCACATGATCAAGTTCCGGGGCCACTTCCTGATCGAGGGCGACCTGAACCCCGACAACAGCG
ACGTGGACAAGCTGTTCATCCAGCTGGTGCAGACCTACAACCAGCTGTTCGAGGAAAACCCCATCAACGC
CAGCGGCGTGGACGCCAAGGCCATCCTGTCTGCCAGACTGAGCAAGAGCAGACGGCTGGAAAATCTGATC
GCCCAGCTGCCCGGCGAGAAGAAGAATGGCCTGTTCGGCAACCTGATTGCCCTGAGCCTGGGCCTGACCC
CCAACTTCAAGAGCAACTTCGACCTGGCCGAGGATGCCAAACTGCAGCTGAGCAAGGACACCTACGACGA
CGACCTGGACAACCTGCTGGCCCAGATCGGCGACCAGTACGCCGACCTGTTTCTGGCCGCCAAGAACCTG
TCCGACGCCATCCTGCTGAGCGACATCCTGAGAGTGAACACCGAGATCACCAAGGCCCCCCTGAGCGCCT
CTATGATCAAGAGATACGACGAGCACCACCAGGACCTGACCCTGCTGAAAGCTCTCGTGCGGCAGCAGCT
GCCTGAGAAGTACAAAGAGATTTTCTTCGACCAGAGCAAGAACGGCTACGCCGGCTACATCGATGGCGGA
GCCAGCCAGGAAGAGTTCTACAAGTTCATCAAGCCCATCCTGGAAAAGATGGACGGCACCGAGGAACTGC
TCGTGAAGCTGAACAGAGAGGACCTGCTGCGGAAGCAGCGGACCTTCGACAACGGCAGCATCCCCCACCA
GATCCACCTGGGAGAGCTGCACGCCATTCTGCGGCGGCAGGAAGATTTTTACCCATTCCTGAAGGACAAC
CGGGAAAAGATCGAGAAGATCCTGACCTTCCGCATCCCCTACTACGTGGGCCCTCTGGCCAGGGGAAACA
GCAGATTCGCCTGGATGACCAGAAAGAGCGAGGAAACCATCACCCCCTGGAACTTCGAGGAAGTGGTGGA
CAAGGGCGCCAGCGCCCAGAGCTTCATCGAGCGGATGACCAACTTCGATAAGAACCTGCCCAACGAGAAG
GTGCTGCCCAAGCACAGCCTGCTGTACGAGTACTTCACCGTGTACAACGAGCTGACCAAAGTGAAATACG
TGACCGAGGGAATGAGAAAGCCCGCCTTCCTGAGCGGCGAGCAGAAAAAAGCCATCGTGGACCTGCTGTT
CAAGACCAACCGGAAAGTGACCGTGAAGCAGCTGAAAGAGGACTACTTCAAGAAAATCGAGTGCTTCGAC
TCCGTGGAAATCTCCGGCGTGGAAGATCGGTTCAACGCCTCCCTGGGCACATACCACGATCTGCTGAAAA
TTATCAAGGACAAGGACTTCCTGGACAATGAGGAAAACGAGGACATTCTGGAAGATATCGTGCTGACCCT
GACACTGTTTGAGGACAGAGAGATGATCGAGGAACGGCTGAAAACCTATGCCCACCTGTTCGACGACAAA
GTGATGAAGCAGCTGAAGCGGCGGAGATACACCGGCTGGGGCAGGCTGAGCCGGAAGCTGATCAACGGCA
TCCGGGACAAGCAGTCCGGCAAGACAATCCTGGATTTCCTGAAGTCCGACGGCTTCGCCAACAGAAACTT
CATGCAGCTGATCCACGACGACAGCCTGACCTTTAAAGAGGACATCCAGAAAGCCCAGGTGTCCGGCCAG
GGCGATAGCCTGCACGAGCACATTGCCAATCTGGCCGGCAGCCCCGCCATTAAGAAGGGCATCCTGCAGA
CAGTGAAGGTGGTGGACGAGCTCGTGAAAGTGATGGGCCGGCACAAGCCCGAGAACATCGTGATCGAAAT
GGCCAGAGAGAACCAGACCACCCAGAAGGGACAGAAGAACAGCCGCGAGAGAATGAAGCGGATCGAAGAG
GGCATCAAAGAGCTGGGCAGCCAGATCCTGAAAGAACACCCCGTGGAAAACACCCAGCTGCAGAACGAGA
AGCTGTACCTGTACTACCTGCAGAATGGGCGGGATATGTACGTGGACCAGGAACTGGACATCAACCGGCT
GTCCGACTACGATGTGGACGCTATCGTGCCTCAGAGCTTTCTGAAGGACGACTCCATCGATAACAAAGTG
CTGACTCGGAGCGACAAGAACCGGGGCAAGAGCGACAACGTGCCCTCCGAAGAGGTCGTGAAGAAGATGA
AGAACTACTGGCGCCAGCTGCTGAATGCCAAGCTGATTACCCAGAGGAAGTTCGACAATCTGACCAAGGC
CGAGAGAGGCGGCCTGAGCGAACTGGATAAGGCCGGCTTCATCAAGAGACAGCTGGTGGAAACCCGGCAG
ATCACAAAGCACGTGGCACAGATCCTGGACTCCCGGATGAACACTAAGTACGACGAGAACGACAAACTGA
TCCGGGAAGTGAAAGTGATCACCCTGAAGTCCAAGCTGGTGTCCGATTTCCGGAAGGATTTCCAGTTTTA
CAAAGTGCGCGAGATCAACAACTACCACCACGCCCACGACGCCTACCTGAACGCCGTCGTGGGAACCGCC
CTGATCAAAAAGTACCCTAAGCTGGAAAGCGAGTTCGTGTACGGCGACTACAAGGTGTACGACGTGCGGA
AGATGATCGCCAAGAGCGAGCAGGAAATCGGCAAGGCTACCGCCAAGTACTTCTTCTACAGCAACATCAT
GAACTTTTTCAAGACCGAGATTACCCTGGCCAACGGCGAGATCCGGAAGCGGCCTCTGATCGAGACAAAC
GGCGAAACAGGCGAGATCGTGTGGGATAAGGGCCGGGACTTTGCCACCGTGCGGAAAGTGCTGTCTATGC
CCCAAGTGAATATCGTGAAAAAGACCGAGGTGCAGACAGGCGGCTTCAGCAAAGAGTCTATCCTGCCCAA
GAGGAACAGCGACAAGCTGATCGCCAGAAAGAAGGACTGGGACCCTAAGAAGTACGGCGGCTTCGACAGC
CCCACCGTGGCCTATTCTGTGCTGGTGGTGGCCAAAGTGGAAAAGGGCAAGTCCAAGAAACTGAAGAGTG
TGAAAGAGCTGCTGGGGATCACCATCATGGAAAGAAGCAGCTTCGAGAAGAATCCCATCGACTTTCTGGA
AGCCAAGGGCTACAAAGAAGTGAAAAAGGACCTGATCATCAAGCTGCCTAAGTACTCCCTGTTCGAGCTG
GAAAACGGCCGGAAGAGAATGCTGGCCTCTGCCGGCGAACTGCAGAAGGGAAACGAACTGGCCCTGCCCT
CCAAATATGTGAACTTCCTGTACCTGGCCAGCCACTATGAGAAGCTGAAGGGCTCCCCCGAGGATAATGA
GCAGAAACAGCTGTTTGTGGAACAGCACAAACACTACCTGGACGAGATCATCGAGCAGATCAGCGAGTTC
TCCAAGAGAGTGATCCTGGCCGACGCTAATCTGGACAAGGTGCTGAGCGCCTACAACAAGCACAGAGACA
AGCCTATCAGAGAGCAGGCCGAGAATATCATCCACCTGTTTACCCTGACCAATCTGGGAGCCCCTGCCGC
CTTCAAGTACTTTGACACCACCATCGACCGGAAGAGGTACACCAGCACCAAAGAGGTGCTGGACGCCACC
CTGATCCACCAGAGCATCACCGGCCTGTACGAGACACGGATCGACCTGTCTCAGCTGGGAGGCGACGCCT
ATCCCTATGACGTGCCCGATTATGCCAGCCTGGGCAGCGGCTCCCCCAAGAAAAAACGCAAGGTGGAAGA
TCCTAAGAAAAAGCGGAAAGTGAGCGGCCGCGCTACTAACTTCAGCCTGCTGAAGCAGGCTGGAGACGTG
GAGGAGAACCCTGGACCTGTGTCTAAGGGCGAAGAGCTGATTAAGGAGAACATGCACATGAAGCTGTACA
TGGAGGGCACCGTGGACAACCATCACTTCAAGTGCACATCCGAGGGCGAAGGCAAGCCCTACGAGGGCAC
CCAGACCATGAGAATCAAGGTGGTCGAGGGCGGCCCTCTCCCCTTCGCCTTCGACATCCTGGCTACTAGC
TTCCTCTACGGCAGCAAGACCTTCATCAACCACACCCAGGGCATCCCCGACTTCTTCAAGCAGTCCTTCC
CTGAGGGCTTCACATGGGAGAGAGTCACCACATACGAAGACGGGGGCGTGCTGACCGCTACCCAGGACAC
CAGCCTCCAGGACGGCTGCCTCATCTACAACGTCAAGATCAGAGGGGTGAACTTCACATCCAACGGCCCT
GTGATGCAGAAGAAAACACTCGGCTGGGAGGCCTTCACCGAGACGCTGTACCCCGCTGACGGCGGCCTGG
AAGGCAGAAACGACATGGCCCTGAAGCTCGTGGGCGGGAGCCATCTGATCGCAAACGCCAAGACCACATA
TAGATCCAAGAAACCCGCTAAGAACCTCAAGATGCCTGGCGTCTACTATGTGGACTACAGACTGGAAAGA
ATCAAGGAGGCCAACAACGAGACCTACGTCGAGCAGCACGAGGTGGCAGTGGCCAGATACTGCGACCTCC
CTAGCAAACTGGGGCACAAGCTTAATTAATAAGCGATCGCCCTGCAGGCATGCAAGCTTGATATCAAGCT
TATCGATAATCAACCTCTGGATTACAAAATTTGTGAAAGATTGACTGGTATTCTTAACTATGTTGCTCCT
TTTACGCTATGTGGATACGCTGCTTTAATGCCTTTGTATCATGCTATTGCTTCCCGTATGGCTTTCATTT
TCTCCTCCTTGTATAAATCCTGGTTGCTGTCTCTTTATGAGGAGTTGTGGCCCGTTGTCAGGCAACGTGG
CGTGGTGTGCACTGTGTTTGCTGACGCAACCCCCACTGGTTGGGGCATTGCCACCACCTGTCAGCTCCTT
TCCGGGACTTTCGCTTTCCCCCTCCCTATTGCCACGGCGGAACTCATCGCCGCCTGCCTTGCCCGCTGCT
GGACAGGGGCTCGGCTGTTGGGCACTGACAATTCCGTGGTGTTGTCGGGGAAATCATCGTCCTTTCCTTG
GCTGCTCGCCTGTGTTGCCACCTGGATTCTGCGCGGGACGTCCTTCTGCTACGTCCCTTCGGCCCTCAAT
CCAGCGGACCTTCCTTCCCGCGGCCTGCTGCCGGCTCTGCGGCCTCTTCCGCGTCTTCGCCTTCGCCCTC
AGACGAGTCGGATCTCCCTTTGGGCCGCCTCCCCGCATCGATACCGTCGACCTCGAGGGAATTAATTCGA
GCTCGGTACCTTTAAGACCAATGACTTACAAGGCAGCTGTAGATCTTAGCCACTTTTTAAAAGAAAAGGG
GGGACTGGAAGGGCTAATTCACTCCCAACGAAGACAAGATCTGCTTTTTGCTTGTACTGGGTCTCTCTGG
TTAGACCAGATCTGAGCCTGGGAGCTCTCTGGCTAACTAGGGAACCCACTGCTTAAGCCTCAATAAAGCT
TGCCTTGAGTGCTTCAAGTAGTGTGTGCCCGTCTGTTGTGTGACTCTGGTAACTAGAGATCCCTCAGACC
CTTTTAGTCAGTGTGGAAAATCTCTAGCAGCATCTAGAATTAATTCCGTGTATTCTATAGTGTCACCTAA
ATCGTATGTGTATGATACATAAGGTTATGTATTAATTGTAGCCGCGTTCTAACGACAATATGTACAAGCC
TAATTGTGTAGCATCTGGCTTACTGAAGCAGACCCTATCATCTCTCTCGTAAACTGCCGTCAGAGTCGGT
TTGGTTGGACGAACCTTCTGAGTTTCTGGTAACGCCGTCCCGCACCCGGAAATGGTCAGCGAACCAATCA
GCAGGGTCATCGCTAGCCAGATCCTCTACGCCGGACGCATCGTGGCCGGCATCACCGGCGCCACAGGTGC
GGTTGCTGGCGCCTATATCGCCGACATCACCGATGGGGAAGATCGGGCTCGCCACTTCGGGCTCATGAGC
GCTTGTTTCGGCGTGGGTATGGTGGCAGGCCCCGTGGCCGGGGGACTGTTGGGCGCCATCTCCTTGCATG
CACCATTCCTTGCGGCGGCGGTGCTCAACGGCCTCAACCTACTACTGGGCTGCTTCCTAATGCAGGAGTC
GCATAAGGGAGAGCGTCGAATGGTGCACTCTCAGTACAATCTGCTCTGATGCCGCATAGTTAAGCCAGCC
CCGACACCCGCCAACACCCGCTGACGCGCCCTGACGGGCTTGTCTGCTCCCGGCATCCGCTTACAGACAA
GCTGTGACCGTCTCCGGGAGCTGCATGTGTCAGAGGTTTTCACCGTCATCACCGAAACGCGCGAGACGAA
AGGGCCTCGTGATACGCCTATTTTTATAGGTTAATGTCATGATAATAATGGTTTCTTAGACGTCAGGTGG
CACTTTTCGGGGAAATGTGCGCGGAACCCCTATTTGTTTATTTTTCTAAATACATTCAAATATGTATCCG
CTCATGAGACAATAACCCTGATAAATGCTTCAATAATATTGAAAAAGGAAGAGTATGAGTATTCAACATT
TCCGTGTCGCCCTTATTCCCTTTTTTGCGGCATTTTGCCTTCCTGTTTTTGCTCACCCAGAAACGCTGGT
GAAAGTAAAAGATGCTGAAGATCAGTTGGGTGCACGAGTGGGTTACATCGAACTGGATCTCAACAGCGGT
AAGATCCTTGAGAGTTTTCGCCCCGAAGAACGTTTTCCAATGATGAGCACTTTTAAAGTTCTGCTATGTG
GCGCGGTATTATCCCGTATTGACGCCGGGCAAGAGCAACTCGGTCGCCGCATACACTATTCTCAGAATGA
CTTGGTTGAGTACTCACCAGTCACAGAAAAGCATCTTACGGATGGCATGACAGTAAGAGAATTATGCAGT
GCTGCCATAACCATGAGTGATAACACTGCGGCCAACTTACTTCTGACAACGATCGGAGGACCGAAGGAGC
TAACCGCTTTTTTGCACAACATGGGGGATCATGTAACTCGCCTTGATCGTTGGGAACCGGAGCTGAATGA
AGCCATACCAAACGACGAGCGTGACACCACGATGCCTGTAGCAATGGCAACAACGTTGCGCAAACTATTA
ACTGGCGAACTACTTACTCTAGCTTCCCGGCAACAATTAATAGACTGGATGGAGGCGGATAAAGTTGCAG
GACCACTTCTGCGCTCGGCCCTTCCGGCTGGCTGGTTTATTGCTGATAAATCTGGAGCCGGTGAGCGTGG
GTCTCGCGGTATCATTGCAGCACTGGGGCCAGATGGTAAGCCCTCCCGTATCGTAGTTATCTACACGACG
GGGAGTCAGGCAACTATGGATGAACGAAATAGACAGATCGCTGAGATAGGTGCCTCACTGATTAAGCATT
GGTAACTGTCAGACCAAGTTTACTCATATATACTTTAGATTGATTTAAAACTTCATTTTTAATTTAAAAG
GATCTAGGTGAAGATCCTTTTTGATAATCTCATGACCAAAATCCCTTAACGTGAGTTTTCGTTCCACTGA
GCGTCAGACCCCGTAGAAAAGATCAAAGGATCTTCTTGAGATCCTTTTTTTCTGCGCGTAATCTGCTGCT
TGCAAACAAAAAAACCACCGCTACCAGCGGTGGTTTGTTTGCCGGATCAAGAGCTACCAACTCTTTTTCC
GAAGGTAACTGGCTTCAGCAGAGCGCAGATACCAAATACTGTTCTTCTAGTGTAGCCGTAGTTAGGCCAC
CACTTCAAGAACTCTGTAGCACCGCCTACATACCTCGCTCTGCTAATCCTGTTACCAGTGGCTGCTGCCA
GTGGCGATAAGTCGTGTCTTACCGGGTTGGACTCAAGACGATAGTTACCGGATAAGGCGCAGCGGTCGGG
CTGAACGGGGGGTTCGTGCACACAGCCCAGCTTGGAGCGAACGACCTACACCGAACTGAGATACCTACAG
CGTGAGCTATGAGAAAGCGCCACGCTTCCCGAAGGGAGAAAGGCGGACAGGTATCCGGTAAGCGGCAGGG
TCGGAACAGGAGAGCGCACGAGGGAGCTTCCAGGGGGAAACGCCTGGTATCTTTATAGTCCTGTCGGGTT
TCGCCACCTCTGACTTGAGCGTCGATTTTTGTGATGCTCGTCAGGGGGGCGGAGCCTATGGAAAAACGCC
AGCAACGCGGCCTTTTTACGGTTCCTGGCCTTTTGCTGGCCTTTTGCTCACATGTTCTTTCCTGCGTTAT
CCCCTGATTCTGTGGATAACCGTATTACCGCCTTTGAGTGAGCTGATACCGCTCGCCGCAGCCGAACGAC
CGAGCGCAGCGAGTCAGTGAGCGAGGAAGCGGA
